>Addgene plasmid #202141 | pL0_CD-greenlantern | addgene full sequence | sequence record 405594 | Addgene NGS Result
ATTATTTGCCGACTACCTTGGTGATCTCGCCTTTCACGTAGTGGACAAATTCTTCCAACTGATCTGCGCG
CGAGGCCAAGCGATCTTCTTCTTGTCCAAGATAAGCCTGTCTAGCTTCAAGTATGACGGGCTGATACTGG
GCCGGCAGGCGCTCCATTGCCCAGTCGGCAGCGACATCCTTCGGCGCGATTTTGCCGGTTACTGCGCTGT
ACCAAATGCGGGACAACGTAAGCACTACATTTCGCTCATCGCCAGCCCAGTCGGGCGGCGAGTTCCATAG
CGTTAAGGTTTCATTTAGCGCCTCAAATAGATCCTGTTCAGGAACCGGATCAAAGAGTTCCTCCGCCGCT
GGACCTACCAAGGCAACGCTATGTTCTCTTGCTTTTGTCAGCAAGATAGCCAGATCAATGTCGATCGTGG
CTGGCTCGAAGATACCAGCAAGAATGTCATTGCGCTGCCATTCTCCAAATTGCAGTTCGCGCTTAGCTGG
ATAACGCCACGGAATGATGTCGTCGTGCACAACAATGGTGACTTCTACAGCGCGGAGAATCTCACTCTCT
CCAGGGGAAGCCGAAGTTTCCAAAAGGTCGTTGATCAAAGCTCGCCGCGTTGTTTCATCAAGCCTTACGG
TCACCGTAACCAGCAAATCAATATCACTGTGTGGCTTCAGGCCGCCATCCACTGCGGAGCCGTACAAATG
TACGGCCAGCAACGTCGGTTCGAGATGGCGCTCGATGACGCCAACTACCTCTGATAGTTGAGTCGATACT
TCGGCGATCACCGCTTCCCTCATGCGAAACGATCCTCATCCTGTCTCTTGATCAGATATTGATCCCCTGC
GCCATCAGATCCTTGGCGGCAAGAAAGCCATCCAGTTTACTTTGCAGGGCTTCCCAACCTTACCAGAGGG
CGCCCCAGCTGGCAATTCCGGTTCGCTTGCTAAGCTTGCATGCCTGCAAGTCGACTCTAGAGGAGCGGTG
ATCACAGGCAGCAACGCTCTGTCATCGTTACAATCAACATGCTACCCTCCGCGAGATCATCCGTGTTTCA
AACCCGGCAGCTTAGTTGCCGTTCTTCCGAATAGCATCGGTAACATGAGCAAAGTCTGCCGCCTTACAAC
GGCTCTCCCGCTGACGCCGTCCCGGACTGATGGGCTGCCTGTATCGAGTGGTGATTTTGTGCCGAGCTCA
TTACTCGCATCCATTCTCAGGCTGTCTCGTCTCGTCTCAGGTCTCAAATGGTGAGCAAGGGCGAGGAGCT
GTTCACCGGGGTGGTGCCCATCCTGGTCGAGCTGGACGGCGACGTAAACGGCCACAAGTTCAGCGTCCGC
GGCGAGGGCGAGGGCGATGCCACCAACGGCAAGCTGACCCTGAAGTTCATCTGCACCACCGGCAAGCTGC
CCGTGCCCTGGCCCACCCTCGTGACCACCTTAGGCTACGGCGTGGCCTGCTTCGCCCGCTACCCCGACCA
CATGAAGCAGCACGACTTCTTCAAGTCCGCCATGCCCGAAGGCTACGTCCAGGAGCGCACCATCTCTTTC
AAGGACGACGGTACCTACAAGACCCGCGCCGAGGTGAAGTTCGAGGGCGACACCCTGGTGAACCGCATCG
TGCTGAAGGGCATCGACTTCAAGGAGGACGGCAACATCCTGGGGCACAAGCTGGAGTACAACTTCAACAG
CCACAAGGTCTATATCACGGCCGACAAGCAGAAGAACGGCATCAAGGCTAACTTCAAGACCCGCCACAAC
GTTGAGGACGGCGGCGTGCAGCTCGCCGACCACTACCAGCAGAACACCCCCATCGGCGACGGCCCCGTGC
TGCTGCCCGACAACCACTACCTGAGCCATCAGTCCAAACTGAGCAAAGACCCCAACGAGAAGCGCGATCA
CATGGTCCTGAAGGAGAGGGTGACCGCCGCCGGGATTACACATGACATGGACGAGCTGTACAAGTCAGGT
CGAGACCACCAGGATACATAGATTACCACAACTCCGAGCCCTTCCACCCACAGAATCAGGGGATAACGCA
GGAAAGAACATGTGAGCAAAAGGCCAGCAAAAGGCCAGGAACCGTAAAAAGGCCGCGTTGCTGGCGTTTT
TCCATAGGCTCCGCCCCCCTGACGAGCATCACAAAAATCGACGCTCAAGTCAGAGGTGGCGAAACCCGAC
AGGACTATAAAGATACCAGGCGTTTCCCCCTGGAAGCTCCCTCGTGCGCTCTCCTGTTCCGACCCTGCCG
CTTACCGGATACCTGTCCGCCTTTCTCCCTTCGGGAAGCGTGGCGCTTTCTCATAGCTCACGCTGTAGGT
ATCTCAGTTCGGTGTAGGTCGTTCGCTCCAAGCTGGGCTGTGTGCACGAACCCCCCGTTCAGCCCGACCG
CTGCGCCTTATCCGGTAACTATCGTCTTGAGTCCAACCCGGTAAGACACGACTTATCGCCACTGGCAGCA
GCCACTGGTAACAGGATTAGCAGAGCGAGGTATGTAGGCGGTGCTACAGAGTTCTTGAAGTGGTGGCCTA
ACTACGGCTACACTAGAAGAACAGTATTTGGTATCTGCGCTCTGCTGAAGCCAGTTACCTTCGGAAAAAG
AGTTGGTAGCTCTTGATCCGGCAAACAAACCACCGCTGGTAGCGGTGGTTTTTTTGTTTGCAAGCAGCAG
ATTACGCGCAGAAAAAAAGGATCTCAAGAAGATCCTTTGATCTTTTCTACGGGGTCTGACGCTCAGTGGA
ACGAAAACTCACGTTAAGGGATTTTGGTCATGCATTCTAGGTGATT
Features (pLannotate 1.2.2; 5 found; start..end, strand, type, name):
      5..793     -  CDS            aadA: S3AD_ECOLX - Experimental evidence at protein level: Swiss-Prot protein existence level 1. Mediates bacterial resistance to the antibiotics streptomycin and spectinomycin. From Escherichia coli.
    825..941     -  CDS            tnpA (fragment): TN5P_ECOLX - Also known as tnp. Experimental evidence at protein level: Swiss-Prot protein existence level 1. Mediates transposition of transposon Tn5 by a 'cut and paste' mechanism. First, the monomeric transposase binds the 19 bp inverted DNA repeats flanking the transposon. Then, dimerization of the DNA- bound transposase creates a synaptic DNA complex. After nicking of the first DNA strand, excision of the transposon proceeds through a series of intermediates. The transposase then mediates the insertion of the transposon at a new site by strand transfer. The activity of the wild- type tran
    942..974     -  misc_feature   MCS (fragment): pUC18/19 multiple cloning site
   1238..1955    +  CDS            mGreenLantern (fragment): monomeric GFP derivative that displays exceptionally high brightness in cells (Campbell et al., 2020)
   2099..2687    -  rep_origin     ori: high-copy-number ColE1/pMB1/pBR322/pUC origin of replication
