[The description below was written by a language model from this plasmid's Addgene catalogue record and pLannotate feature annotations shown in this document.]
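Description:
pL0_CD-greenlantern is a small (about 2.8 kb) Level 0 part plasmid for the Universal Loop assembly system, built on the pL0R backbone and classed as a synthetic biology vector. It is propagated in E. coli at high copy from a ColE1/pUC-type origin of replication. Selection is with spectinomycin, conferred by the aadA aminoglycoside adenylyltransferase gene, which also gives streptomycin resistance. The annotation also picks up a short fragment of the Tn5 transposase coding sequence and a remnant of the pUC18/19 multiple cloning site next to the resistance marker. These appear to be backbone leftovers rather than functional elements.

The payload is a roughly 720 bp coding sequence for mGreenLantern, a very bright monomeric GFP derivative of Aequorea victoria origin, recorded without mutations and inserted into the backbone by Gibson cloning. The part is flanked by "C" and "D" overhangs. In this kind of standardised Type IIS assembly syntax, the overhangs define the position a part occupies within a transcription unit. The fluorescent protein can therefore be released and ligated in a fixed order with other Level 0 parts, such as promoters and terminators, to build a Level 1 construct. No promoter, terminator or other expression signal is annotated around the reporter, consistent with its role as a storage plasmid for a modular part rather than an expression vector. The record does not show the Type IIS recognition sites or the overhang sequences themselves, and it does not specify the intended downstream host, although the assembly system is described as cross-kingdom.
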