Addgene plasmid #202141: pL0_CD-greenlantern
Purpose: Level 0 plasmid containing a green lantern fluorescent protein with CD overhangs used to build a level 1 construct.
Depositing lab: Christopher Dupont. Depositing organization: J. Craig Venter Institute (JCVI). Publication: Universal loop assembly: open, efficient and cross-kingdom DNA fabrication. Pollak B, Matute T, Nunez I, Cerda A, Lopez C, Vargas V, Kan A, Bielinski V, von Dassow P, Dupont CL, Federici F. Synth Biol (Oxf). 2020;5(1):ysaa001. doi: 10.1093/synbio/ysaa001. Epub 2020 Feb 5. PubMed 32161816.
Backbone
  Vector backbone: pL0R
  Vector type: Synthetic Biology
Growth in bacteria
  Bacterial resistance: Spectinomycin, 50 μg/mL
  Growth temperature: 37°C
  Growth strain: DH5alpha
  Copy number: High Copy
Gene/Insert
  Gene/Insert name: Green lantern gene
  Species: Aequorea victoria
  Insert size (bp): 724
  Mutation: None
  Cloning method: Gibson Cloning
How to cite: pL0_CD-greenlantern was a gift from Christopher Dupont (Addgene plasmid # 202141 ; http://n2t.net/addgene:202141 ; RRID:Addgene_202141)
